>Addgene plasmid #115218 | pC0067 PguCas13 (B11) His6-TwinStrep-SUMO-BsaI | addgene full sequence | sequence record 222908 | Addgene NGS Result
TAATACGACTCACTATAGGGGAATTGTGAGCGGATAACAATTCCCCTCTAGAAATAATTTTGTTTAACTT
TAAGAAGGAGATATACCATGGGCAGCAGCCATCATCATCATCATCACAGCAGCGGCCTGGTGCCGCGCGG
CAGCCATATGGCTAGCTGGAGCCATCCGCAGTTTGAAAAAGGTGGTGGTAGCGGTGGTGGTTCAGGTGGT
AGTGCATGGTCACACCCTCAGTTTGAGAAAATGTCGGACTCAGAAGTCAATCAAGAAGCTAAGCCAGAGG
TCAAGCCAGAAGTCAAGCCTGAGACTCACATCAATTTAAAGGTGTCCGATGGATCTTCAGAGATCTTCTT
CAAGATCAAAAAGACCACTCCTTTAAGAAGGCTGATGGAAGCGTTCGCTAAAAGACAGGGTAAGGAAATG
GACTCCTTAAGATTCTTGTACGACGGTATTAGAATCCAAGCTGATCAGACCCCTGAAGATTTGGACATGG
AGGATAACGATATTATTGAGGCTCACAGAGAACAGATTGGTGGATCTATGACAGAGCAGAGCGAGAGGCC
CTACAACGGCACCTACTACACCCTGGAAGATAAGCACTTCTGGGCCGCCTTTCTGAACCTGGCCAGACAC
AACGCCTACATCACCCTGACACACATCGACCGGCAGCTGGCCTACAGCAAGGCCGACATCACCAACGACC
AGGACGTGCTGAGCTTCAAGGCCCTGTGGAAGAACTTCGACAACGACCTGGAAAGAAAGAGCCGGCTGCG
GAGCCTGATCCTGAAGCACTTCAGCTTTCTGGAAGGCGCCGCTTACGGCAAGAAGCTGTTCGAGTCTAAG
AGCAGCGGCAACAAGAGCAGCAAGAACAAAGAGCTGACCAAGAAAGAGAAAGAGGAACTGCAGGCCAACG
CTCTGAGCCTGGACAACCTGAAGTCTATCCTGTTCGACTTCCTGCAGAAGCTGAAGGACTTCCGGAACTA
CTACAGCCACTACCGGCACAGCGGAAGCAGCGAGCTGCCTCTGTTCGACGGCAACATGCTGCAGCGGCTG
TACAACGTGTTCGACGTGTCCGTGCAGCGCGTGAAGATCGACCACGAGCACAACGATGAGGTGGACCCTC
ACTACCACTTCAACCACCTCGTGCGGAAGGGCAAGAAGGACAGATACGGCCACAACGACAACCCCAGCTT
CAAGCACCACTTCGTGGACGGCGAAGGCATGGTTACAGAAGCCGGCCTGCTGTTCTTCGTGTCCCTGTTC
CTGGAAAAGCGGGACGCCATCTGGATGCAGAAGAAGATCCGGGGCTTCAAAGGCGGCACCGAGACATACC
AGCAGATGACCAACGAGGTGTTCTGCCGGTCCAGAATCAGCCTGCCTAAGCTGAAGCTGGAAAGCCTGCG
GATGGACGACTGGATGCTGCTGGACATGCTGAACGAACTCGTGCGGTGCCCCAAGCCTCTGTACGACAGA
CTGAGAGAGGACGACCGGGCCTGCTTTAGAGTGCCCGTGGATATCCTGCCTGACGAGGACGATACAGATG
GCGGCGGAGAGGACCCCTTCAAGAATACCCTCGTCCGGCACCAGGACAGATTCCCTTACTTCGCCCTGCG
GTACTTCGACCTGAAGAAGGTGTTCACCAGCCTGCGGTTCCACATCGATCTGGGCACCTACCACTTTGCC
ATCTACAAGAAGATGATCGGCGAGCAGCCCGAGGACAGACACCTGACCAGAAACCTGTACGGCTTCGGCC
GGATCCAGGACTTCGCCGAAGAACACAGACCCGAGGAATGGAAGCGGCTCGTCAGAGATCTGGACTACTT
CGAGACAGGCGACAAGCCCTACATCAGCCAGACAAGCCCACACTACCACATCGAGAAGGGAAAGATCGGC
CTGAGATTCATGCCCGAGGGCCAGCATCTTTGGCCCTCTCCAGAAGTGGGCACCACCAGAACCGGCAGAT
CTAAGTACGCCCAGGACAAGAGACTGACCGCCGAGGCCTTTCTGTCTGTGCACGAGCTGATGCCTATGAT
GTTCTACTACTTCCTGCTGCGCGAGAAGTACAGCGAGGAAGTGTCTGCCGAGAGAGTGCAGGGCAGAATC
AAGCGCGTGATCGAGGATGTGTACGCCGTGTACGATGCCTTTGCCAGGGACGAGATCAACACCCGGGATG
AGCTGGATGCCTGCCTGGCCGATAAGGGCATCAGAAGAGGCCATCTGCCTCGCCAGATGATCGCCATCCT
GAGCCAAGAGCACAAGGACATGGAAGAGAAGATTCGGAAGAAACTGCAAGAGATGATGGCCGACACCGAC
CACCGGCTGGATATGCTGGATAGACAGACCGACCGGAAGATCAGAATCGGCCGGAAGAATGCCGGACTGC
CTAAGAGCGGAGTGATCGCCGATTGGCTCGTGCGGGACATGATGAGATTTCAGCCCGTGGCCAAGGACGC
CAGCGGAAAGCCTCTGAACAACTCCAAGGCCAACAGCACCGAGTACCGGATGCTGCAGAGAGCCCTGGCT
CTGTTTGGAGGCGAGAAAGAGAGGCTGACCCCATACTTCCGGCAGATGAATCTGACCGGCGGAAACAACC
CTCATCCTTTTCTGCACGAAACTCGCTGGGAGAGCCACACCAACATCCTGTCCTTTTACCGGTCCTACCT
GAGAGCCCGCAAGGCCTTCCTCGAAAGGATCGGCAGATCCGACAGAGTGGAAAACCGGCCATTTCTGCTG
CTGAAAGAGCCCAAGACCGACAGACAGACACTGGTGGCTGGATGGAAGGGCGAGTTCCATCTGCCAAGAG
GCATCTTCACAGAGGCCGTGCGGGATTGCCTGATCGAGATGGGACACGATGAAGTGGCCAGCTACAAAGA
AGTGGGATTCATGGCCAAGGCCGTGCCACTGTACTTTGAGAGAGCCTGCGAGGACAGGGTGCAGCCCTTT
TACGACAGCCCCTTCAACGTGGGCAACAGCCTGAAGCCTAAGAAGGGCAGATTCCTGAGCAAAGAGGAAC
GGGCCGAAGAGTGGGAGCGGGGCAAAGAGAGATTCCGGGATCTCGAAGCCTGGTCCTATAGCGCCGCCAG
AAGAATCGAGGACGCCTTTGCCGGCATCGAGTATGCTAGCCCCGGAAACAAGAAGAAAATCGAGCAGCTC
CTGCGGGACCTGAGCCTGTGGGAAGCCTTTGAGAGCAAGCTGAAAGTGCGGGCCGACCGGATCAATCTGG
CCAAGCTGAAGAAAGAAATCCTGGAAGCCCAAGAACACCCCTACCACGACTTCAAGAGCTGGCAGAAGTT
CGAGCGCGAGCTGCGGCTGGTCAAGAACCAGGATATCATCACCTGGATGATGTGCCGCGACCTGATGGAA
GAAAACAAGGTGGAAGGCCTGGACACCGGCACACTGTACCTGAAGGACATCAGACCCAACGTGCAAGAGC
AGGGCAGCCTGAACGTGCTGAACAGAGTGAAGCCCATGAGACTGCCCGTGGTGGTGTACAGAGCCGATAG
CAGAGGCCACGTGCACAAAGAAGAAGCCCCTCTGGCCACCGTGTACATCGAGGAAAGAGACACCAAGCTG
CTGAAGCAGGGCAACTTCAAGTCCTTCGTGAAGGACAGGCGGCTGAACGGCCTGTTCTCCTTCGTTGATA
CTGGCGGACTGGCCATGGAACAGTACCCCATCTCCAAGCTGAGAGTGGAATACGAGCTGGCCAAGTACCA
GACCGCCAGAGTGTGTGTGTTCGAGCTGACCCTGAGACTGGAAGAGTCCCTGCTGACCCGGTATCCTCAT
CTGCCCGACGAGAGCTTCAGAGAGATGCTGGAATCTTGGAGCGACCCTCTGCTGGCCAAATGGCCTGAAC
TGCACGGAAAAGTGCGGCTGCTGATCGCCGTGCGGAATGCCTTTAGCCACAATCAGTACCCTATGTACGA
CGAGGCCGTGTTCAGCTCCATCCGGAAGTACGATCCTAGCAGCCCCGACGCCATCGAAGAGAGAATGGGC
CTGAATATCGCCCACCGCCTGTCTGAGGAAGTGAAGCAGGCCAAAGAAACCGTGGAACGGATCATTCAGG
CCTAAGGCCGCACTCGAGGCCCGAAAGGAAGCTGAGTTGGCTGCTGCCACCGCTGAGCAATAACTAGCAT
AACCCCTTGGGGCCTCTAAACGGGTCTTGAGGGGTTTTTTGCTGAAAGGAGGAACTATATCCGGATATCC
CGCAAGAGGCCCGGCAGTACCGGCATAACCAAGCCTATGCCTACAGCATCCAGGGTGACGGTGCCGAGGA
TGACGATGAGCGCATTGTTAGATTTCATACACGGTGCCTGACTGCGTTAGCAATTTAACTGTGATAAACT
ACCGCATTAAAGCTTATCGATGATAAGCTGTCAAACATGAGAATTCTTGAAGACGAAAGGGCCTCGTGAT
ACGCCTATTTTTATAGGTTAATGTCATGATAATAATGGTTTCTTAGACGTCAGGTGGCACTTTTCGGGGA
AATGTGCGCGGAACCCCTATTTGTTTATTTTTCTAAATACATTCAAATATGTATCCGCTCATGAGACAAT
AACCCTGATAAATGCTTCAATAATATTGAAAAAGGAAGAGTATGAGTATTCAACATTTCCGTGTCGCCCT
TATTCCCTTTTTTGCGGCATTTTGCCTTCCTGTTTTTGCTCACCCAGAAACGCTGGTGAAAGTAAAAGAT
GCTGAAGATCAGTTGGGTGCACGAGTGGGTTACATCGAACTGGATCTCAACAGCGGTAAGATCCTTGAGA
GTTTTCGCCCCGAAGAACGTTTTCCAATGATGAGCACTTTTAAAGTTCTGCTATGTGGCGCGGTATTATC
CCGTGTTGACGCCGGGCAAGAGCAACTCGGTCGCCGCATACACTATTCTCAGAATGACTTGGTTGAGTAC
TCACCAGTCACAGAAAAGCATCTTACGGATGGCATGACAGTAAGAGAATTATGCAGTGCTGCCATAACCA
TGAGTGATAACACTGCGGCCAACTTACTTCTGACAACGATCGGAGGACCGAAGGAGCTAACCGCTTTTTT
GCACAACATGGGGGATCATGTAACTCGCCTTGATCGTTGGGAACCGGAGCTGAATGAAGCCATACCAAAC
GACGAGCGTGACACCACGATGCCTGCAGCAATGGCAACAACGTTGCGCAAACTATTAACTGGCGAACTAC
TTACTCTAGCTTCCCGGCAACAATTAATAGACTGGATGGAGGCGGATAAAGTTGCAGGACCACTTCTGCG
CTCGGCCCTTCCGGCTGGCTGGTTTATTGCTGATAAATCTGGAGCCGGTGAGCGTGGGTCACGCGGTATC
ATTGCAGCACTGGGGCCAGATGGTAAGCCCTCCCGTATCGTAGTTATCTACACGACGGGGAGTCAGGCAA
CTATGGATGAACGAAATAGACAGATCGCTGAGATAGGTGCCTCACTGATTAAGCATTGGTAACTGTCAGA
CCAAGTTTACTCATATATACTTTAGATTGATTTAAAACTTCATTTTTAATTTAAAAGGATCTAGGTGAAG
ATCCTTTTTGATAATCTCATGACCAAAATCCCTTAACGTGAGTTTTCGTTCCACTGAGCGTCAGACCCCG
TAGAAAAGATCAAAGGATCTTCTTGAGATCCTTTTTTTCTGCGCGTAATCTGCTGCTTGCAAACAAAAAA
ACCACCGCTACCAGCGGTGGTTTGTTTGCCGGATCAAGAGCTACCAACTCTTTTTCCGAAGGTAACTGGC
TTCAGCAGAGCGCAGATACCAAATACTGTCCTTCTAGTGTAGCCGTAGTTAGGCCACCACTTCAAGAACT
CTGTAGCACCGCCTACATACCTCGCTCTGCTAATCCTGTTACCAGTGGCTGCTGCCAGTGGCGATAAGTC
GTGTCTTACCGGGTTGGACTCAAGACGATAGTTACCGGATAAGGCGCAGCGGTCGGGCTGAACGGGGGGT
TCGTGCACACAGCCCAGCTTGGAGCGAACGACCTACACCGAACTGAGATACCTACAGCGTGAGCTATGAG
AAAGCGCCACGCTTCCCGAAGGGAGAAAGGCGGACAGGTATCCGGTAAGCGGCAGGGTCGGAACAGGAGA
GCGCACGAGGGAGCTTCCAGGGGGAAACGCCTGGTATCTTTATAGTCCTGTCGGGTTTCGCCACCTCTGA
CTTGAGCGTCGATTTTTGTGATGCTCGTCAGGGGGGCGGAGCCTATGGAAAAACGCCAGCAACGCGGCCT
TTTTACGGTTCCTGGCCTTTTGCTGGCCTTTTGCTCACATGTTCTTTCCTGCGTTATCCCCTGATTCTGT
GGATAACCGTATTACCGCCTTTGAGTGAGCTGATACCGCTCGCCGCAGCCGAACGACCGAGCGCAGCGAG
TCAGTGAGCGAGGAAGCGGAAGAGCGCCTGATGCGGTATTTTCTCCTTACGCATCTGTGCGGTATTTCAC
ACCGCAATGGTGCACTCTCAGTACAATCTGCTCTGATGCCGCATAGTTAAGCCAGTATACACTCCGCTAT
CGCTACGTGACTGGGTCATGGCTGCGCCCCGACACCCGCCAACACCCGCTGACGCGCCCTGACGGGCTTG
TCTGCTCCCGGCATCCGCTTACAGACAAGCTGTGACCGTCTCCGGGAGCTGCATGTGTCAGAGGTTTTCA
CCGTCATCACCGAAACGCGCGAGGCAGCTGCGGTAAAGCTCATCAGCGTGGTCGTGAAGCGATTCACAGA
TGTCTGCCTGTTCATCCGCGTCCAGCTCGTTGAGTTTCTCCAGAAGCGTTAATGTCTGGCTTCTGATAAA
GCGGGCCATGTTAAGGGCGGTTTTTTCCTGTTTGGTCACTGATGCCTCCGTGTAAGGGGGATTTCTGTTC
ATGGGGGTAATGATACCGATGAAACGAGAGAGGATGCTCACGATACGGGTTACTGATGATGAACATGCCC
GGTTACTGGAACGTTGTGAGGGTAAACAACTGGCGGTATGGATGCGGCGGGACCAGAGAAAAATCACTCA
GGGTCAATGCCAGCGCTTCGTTAATACAGATGTAGGTGTTCCACAGGGTAGCCAGCAGCATCCTGCGATG
CAGATCCGGAACATAATGGTGCAGGGCGCTGACTTCCGCGTTTCCAGACTTTACGAAACACGGAAACCGA
AGACCATTCATGTTGTTGCTCAGGTCGCAGACGTTTTGCAGCAGCAGTCGCTTCACGTTCGCTCGCGTAT
CGGTGATTCATTCTGCTAACCAGTAAGGCAACCCCGCCAGCCTAGCCGGGTCCTCAACGACAGGAGCACG
ATCATGCGCACCCGTGGCCAGGACCCAACGCTGCCCGAGATGCGCCGCGTGCGGCTGCTGGAGATGGCGG
ACGCGATGGATATGTTCTGCCAAGGGTTGGTTTGCGCATTCACAGTTCTCCGCAAGAATTGATTGGCTCC
AATTCTTGGAGTGGTGAATCCGTTAGCGAGGTGCCGCCGGCTTCCATTCAGGTCGAGGTGGCCCGGCTCC
ATGCACCGCGACGCAACGCGGGGAGGCAGACAAGGTATAGGGCGGCGCCTACAATCCATGCCAACCCGTT
CCATGTGCTCGCCGAGGCGGCATAAATCGCCGTGACGATCAGCGGTCCAATGATCGAAGTTAGGCTGGTA
AGAGCCGCGAGCGATCCTTGAAGCTGTCCCTGATGGTCGTCATCTACCTGCCTGGACAGCATGGCCTGCA
ACGCGGGCATCCCGATGCCGCCGGAAGCGAGAAGAATCATAATGGGGAAGGCCATCCAGCCTCGCGTCGC
GAACGCCAGCAAGACGTAGCCCAGCGCGTCGGCCGCCATGCCGGCGATAATGGCCTGCTTCTCGCCGAAA
CGTTTGGTGGCGGGACCAGTGACGAAGGCTTGAGCGAGGGCGTGCAAGATTCCGAATACCGCAAGCGACA
GGCCGATCATCGTCGCGCTCCAGCGAAAGCGGTCCTCGCCGAAAATGACCCAGAGCGCTGCCGGCACCTG
TCCTACGAGTTGCATGATAAAGAAGACAGTCATAAGTGCGGCGACGATAGTCATGCCCCGCGCCCACCGG
AAGGAGCTGACTGGGTTGAAGGCTCTCAAGGGCATCGGTCGAGATCCCGGTGCCTAATGAGTGAGCTAAC
TTACATTAATTGCGTTGCGCTCACTGCCCGCTTTCCAGTCGGGAAACCTGTCGTGCCAGCTGCATTAATG
AATCGGCCAACGCGCGGGGAGAGGCGGTTTGCGTATTGGGCGCCAGGGTGGTTTTTCTTTTCACCAGTGA
GACGGGCAACAGCTGATTGCCCTTCACCGCCTGGCCCTGAGAGAGTTGCAGCAAGCGGTCCACGCTGGTT
TGCCCCAGCAGGCGAAAATCCTGTTTGATGGTGGTTAACGGCGGGATATAACATGAGCTGTCTTCGGTAT
CGTCGTATCCCACTACCGAGATATCCGCACCAACGCGCAGCCCGGACTCGGTAATGGCGCGCATTGCGCC
CAGCGCCATCTGATCGTTGGCAACCAGCATCGCAGTGGGAACGATGCCCTCATTCAGCATTTGCATGGTT
TGTTGAAAACCGGACATGGCACTCCAGTCGCCTTCCCGTTCCGCTATCGGCTGAATTTGATTGCGAGTGA
GATATTTATGCCAGCCAGCCAGACGCAGACGCGCCGAGACAGAACTTAATGGGCCCGCTAACAGCGCGAT
TTGCTGGTGACCCAATGCGACCAGATGCTCCACGCCCAGTCGCGTACCGTCTTCATGGGAGAAAATAATA
CTGTTGATGGGTGTCTGGTCAGAGACATCAAGAAATAACGCCGGAACATTAGTGCAGGCAGCTTCCACAG
CAATGGCATCCTGGTCATCCAGCGGATAGTTAATGATCAGCCCACTGACGCGTTGCGCGAGAAGATTGTG
CACCGCCGCTTTACAGGCTTCGACGCCGCTTCGTTCTACCATCGACACCACCACGCTGGCACCCAGTTGA
TCGGCGCGAGATTTAATCGCCGCGACAATTTGCGACGGCGCGTGCAGGGCCAGACTGGAGGTGGCAACGC
CAATCAGCAACGACTGTTTGCCCGCCAGTTGTTGTGCCACGCGGTTGGGAATGTAATTCAGCTCCGCCAT
CGCCGCTTCCACTTTTTCCCGCGTTTTCGCAGAAACGTGGCTGGCCTGGTTCACCACGCGGGAAACGGTC
TGATAAGAGACACCGGCATACTCTGCGACATCGTATAACGTTACTGGTTTCACATTCACCACCCTGAATT
GACTCTCTTCCGGGCGCTATCATGCCATACCGCGAAAGGTTTTGCGCCATTCGATGGTGTCCGGGATCTC
GACGCTCTCCCTTATGCGACTCCTGCATTAGGAAGCAGCCCAGTAGTAGGTTGAGGCCGTTGAGCACCGC
CGCCGCAAGGAATGGTGCATGCAAGGAGATGGCGCCCAACAGTCCCCCGGCCACGGGGCCTGCCACCATA
CCCACGCCGAAACAAGCGCTCATGAGCCCGAAGTGGCGAGCCCGATCTTCCCCATCGGTGATGTCGGCGA
TATAGGCGCCAGCAACCGCACCTGTGGCGCCGGTGATGCCGGCCACGATGCGTCCGGCGTAGAGGATCGA
GATCTCGATCCCGCGAAAT
Features (pLannotate 1.2.2; 21 found; start..end, strand, type, name):
      1..19      +  promoter       T7 promoter: promoter for bacteriophage T7 RNA polymerase
     20..44      +  protein_bind   lac operator: The lac repressor binds to the lac operator to inhibit transcription in E. coli. This inhibition can be relieved by adding lactose or isopropyl-β-D-thiogalactopyranoside (IPTG). lac repressor encoded by lacI
     59..81      +  RBS            RBS: efficient ribosome binding site from bacteriophage T7 gene 10 (Olins and Rangwala, 1989)
    100..116     +  CDS            capTEV™ (fragment): composite tag for in vivo biotinylation, TEV protease cleavage, and 6xHis tagging
    127..144     +  CDS            thrombin site: thrombin recognition and cleavage site
    241..533     +  CDS            SUMO (fragment): cleavable ubiquitin-like protein tag; S. cerevisiae SMT3 (truncated)
   4079..4116    +  CDS            SET1 (fragment): solubility-enhancement tag derived from T7 phage gene 10B
   4124..4171    +  terminator     T7 terminator: transcription terminator for bacteriophage T7 RNA polymerase
   4194..4298    -  CDS            TcR (fragment): tetracycline efflux protein; tet; confers resistance to tetracycline
   4346..4374    -  promoter       tet promoter: E. coli promoter for tetracycline efflux protein gene
   4487..4591    +  promoter       AmpR promoter: bla
   4592..5449    +  CDS            bla: BLAT_ECOLX - Experimental evidence at protein level: Swiss-Prot protein existence level 1. TEM-type are the most prevalent beta-lactamases in enterobacteria; they hydrolyze the beta-lactam bond in susceptible beta-lactam antibiotics, thus conferring resistance to penicillins and cephalosporins. TEM-3 and TEM-4 are capable of hydrolyzing cefotaxime and ceftazidime. TEM-5 is capable of hydrolyzing ceftazidime. TEM-6 is capable of hydrolyzing ceftazidime and aztreonam. TEM-8/CAZ-2, TEM- 16/CAZ-7 and TEM-24/CAZ-6 are markedly active against ceftazidime. IRT- 4 shows resistance to beta-lactamase in
   5623..6211    +  rep_origin     ori: high-copy-number ColE1/pMB1/pBR322/pUC origin of replication
   6397..6536    -  misc_feature   bom: basis of mobility region from pBR322
   6638..6829    -  CDS            rop: Rop protein, which maintains plasmids at low copy number; rop
   6846..7226    +  CDS            YPB1_ECOLX: Protein predicted: Swiss-Prot protein existence level 4. From Escherichia coli.
   7468..8092    -  CDS            TcR (fragment): tetracycline efflux protein; tet; confers resistance to tetracycline
   8107..8128    -  protein_bind   CAP binding site: CAP binding activates transcription in the presence of cAMP. E. coli catabolite activator protein
   8141..9223    -  CDS            lacI: lac repressor; lacI; The lac repressor binds to the lac operator to inhibit transcription in E. coli. This inhibition can be relieved by adding lactose or isopropyl-β-D-thiogalactopyranoside (IPTG).
   9224..9301    -  promoter       lacI promoter: lacI
   9309..9588    -  CDS            TcR (fragment): tetracycline efflux protein; tet; confers resistance to tetracycline
