[The description below was written by a language model from this plasmid's Addgene catalogue record and pLannotate feature annotations shown in this document.]
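Description:
pC0067 PguCas13 (B11) His6-TwinStrep-SUMO-BsaI is a roughly 9.6 kb bacterial expression plasmid for producing the Cas13 effector of Porphyromonas gulae as a SUMO fusion protein in E. coli. The backbone is a pBR322-derived, pET-style vector. It carries a ColE1/pMB1 origin together with the bom site and the rop gene, which moderates copy number, although the catalogue lists copy number as unknown. Selection is with ampicillin through the TEM beta-lactamase gene (bla) under its own promoter. Several tetracycline-resistance fragments are annotated, but these are non-functional remnants of the pBR322 lineage.

Expression is driven by a T7 promoter followed directly by a lac operator and the phage T7 gene 10 ribosome binding site. A plasmid-borne lacI gene supplies repressor, so transcription stays low until IPTG induction in a host that provides T7 RNA polymerase. The reading frame begins with an N-terminal tag region. The plasmid name gives this as His6 and Twin-Strep, while the annotation detects a His-containing tag fragment, a thrombin cleavage site and a truncated yeast SMT3 (SUMO) domain. The approximately 3.5 kb Cas13 coding sequence fills the unannotated span downstream of SUMO and ends before a T7 terminator. SUMO generally aids solubility and can be removed by a SUMO protease to release the untagged protein after affinity purification. "BsaI" in the name suggests the parent vector accepts inserts by BsaI cloning, though the record does not detail this.

The record is inconsistent on subtype: the purpose field says PguCas13b, while the alternative insert name says Cas13a. The associated work concerns multiplexed nucleic acid detection with Cas13, Cas12a and Csm6, so the plasmid likely serves to make recombinant enzyme for such assays.
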