Addgene plasmid #115218: pC0067 PguCas13 (B11) His6-TwinStrep-SUMO-BsaI
Purpose: Expresses PguCas13b from a SUMO-tagged bacterial expression construct
Depositing lab: Feng Zhang. Depositing organization: Broad Institute. Publication: Multiplexed and portable nucleic acid detection platform with Cas13, Cas12a, and Csm6. Gootenberg JS, Abudayyeh OO, Kellner MJ, Joung J, Collins JJ, Zhang F. Science. 2018 Apr 27;360(6387):439-444. doi: 10.1126/science.aaq0179. Epub 2018 Feb 15. PubMed 29449508.
Backbone
  Vector backbone: SUMO bacterial expression vector
  Backbone size w/o insert (bp): 6087
  Total vector size (bp): 9612
  Vector type: Bacterial Expression
Growth in bacteria
  Bacterial resistance: Ampicillin, 100 μg/mL
  Growth temperature: 37°C
  Growth strain: DH5alpha
  Copy number: Unknown
Gene/Insert
  Gene/Insert name: PguCas13 (alt name: Cas13a from Porphyromonas gulae)
  Species: Porphyromonas gulae
  Insert size (bp): 3525
  Tag / fusion protein: SUMO
Terms and licenses: Academic/Nonprofit Terms; Industry Terms: Not Available to Industry
How to cite: pC0067 PguCas13 (B11) His6-TwinStrep-SUMO-BsaI was a gift from Feng Zhang (Addgene plasmid # 115218 ; http://n2t.net/addgene:115218 ; RRID:Addgene_115218)
